>Addgene plasmid #207609 | sgRNA TR KO 1 | addgene full sequence | sequence record 427337 | Addgene NGS Result
CATGTGAGGGCCTATTTCCCATGATTCCTTCATATTTGCATATACGATACAAGGCTGTTAGAGAGATAAT
TGGAATTAATTTGACTGTAAACACAAAGATATTAGTACAAAATACGTGACGTAGAAAGTAATAATTTCTT
GGGTAGTTTGCAGTTTTAAAATTATGTTTTAAAATGGACTATCATATGCTTACCGTAACTTGAAAGTATT
TCGATTTCTTGGCTTTATATATCTTGTGGAAAGGACGAAACACCGACCCTAACTGAGAAGGGCGTGTTTT
AGAGCTAGAAATAGCAAGTTAAAATAAGGCTAGTCCGTTATCAACTTGAAAAAGTGGCACCGAGTCGGTG
CTTTTTTGTTTTAGAGCTAGAAATAGCAAGTTAAAATAAGGCTAGTCCGTTTTTAGCGCGTGCGCCAATT
CTGCAGACAAATGGCTCTAGAGGTACCCGTTACATAACTTACGGTAAATGGCCCGCCTGGCTGACCGCCC
AACGACCCCCGCCCATTGACGTCAATAGTAACGCCAATAGGGACTTTCCATTGACGTCAATGGGTGGAGT
ATTTACGGTAAACTGCCCACTTGGCAGTACATCAAGTGTATCATATGCCAAGTACGCCCCCTATTGACGT
CAATGACGGTAAATGGCCCGCCTGGCATTGTGCCCAGTACATGACCTTATGGGACTTTCCTACTTGGCAG
TACATCTACGTATTAGTCATCGCTATTACCATGGTCGAGGTGAGCCCCACGTTCTGCTTCACTCTCCCCA
TCTCCCCCCCCTCCCCACCCCCAATTTTGTATTTATTTATTTTTTAATTATTTTGTGCAGCGATGGGGGC
GGGGGGGGGGGGGGGGGCGCGCGCCAGGCGGGGCGGGGCGGGGCGAGGGGCGGGGCGGGGCGAGGCGGAG
AGGTGCGGCGGCAGCCAATCAGAGCGGCGCGCTCCGAAAGTTTCCTTTTATGGCGAGGCGGCGGCGGCGG
CGGCCCTATAAAAAGCGAAGCGCGCGGCGGGCGGGAGTCGCTGCGCGCTGCCTTCGCCCCGTGCCCCGCT
CCGCCGCCGCCTCGCGCCGCCCGCCCCGGCTCTGACTGACCGCGTTACTCCCACAGGTGAGCGGGCGGGA
CGGCCCTTCTCCTCCGGGCTGTAATTAGCTGAGCAAGAGGTAAGGGTTTAAGGGATGGTTGGTTGGTGGG
GTATTAATGTTTAATTACCTGGAGCACCTGCCTGAAATCACTTTTTTTCAGGTTGGACCGGTGCCACCAT
GGACTATAAGGACCACGACGGAGACTACAAGGATCATGATATTGATTACAAAGACGATGACGATAAGATG
GCCCCAAAGAAGAAGCGGAAGGTCGGTATCCACGGAGTCCCAGCAGCCGACAAGAAGTACAGCATCGGCC
TGGACATCGGCACCAACTCTGTGGGCTGGGCCGTGATCACCGACGAGTACAAGGTGCCCAGCAAGAAATT
CAAGGTGCTGGGCAACACCGACCGGCACAGCATCAAGAAGAACCTGATCGGAGCCCTGCTGTTCGACAGC
GGCGAAACAGCCGAGGCCACCCGGCTGAAGAGAACCGCCAGAAGAAGATACACCAGACGGAAGAACCGGA
TCTGCTATCTGCAAGAGATCTTCAGCAACGAGATGGCCAAGGTGGACGACAGCTTCTTCCACAGACTGGA
AGAGTCCTTCCTGGTGGAAGAGGATAAGAAGCACGAGCGGCACCCCATCTTCGGCAACATCGTGGACGAG
GTGGCCTACCACGAGAAGTACCCCACCATCTACCACCTGAGAAAGAAACTGGTGGACAGCACCGACAAGG
CCGACCTGCGGCTGATCTATCTGGCCCTGGCCCACATGATCAAGTTCCGGGGCCACTTCCTGATCGAGGG
CGACCTGAACCCCGACAACAGCGACGTGGACAAGCTGTTCATCCAGCTGGTGCAGACCTACAACCAGCTG
TTCGAGGAAAACCCCATCAACGCCAGCGGCGTGGACGCCAAGGCCATCCTGTCTGCCAGACTGAGCAAGA
GCAGACGGCTGGAAAATCTGATCGCCCAGCTGCCCGGCGAGAAGAAGAATGGCCTGTTCGGAAACCTGAT
TGCCCTGAGCCTGGGCCTGACCCCCAACTTCAAGAGCAACTTCGACCTGGCCGAGGATGCCAAACTGCAG
CTGAGCAAGGACACCTACGACGACGACCTGGACAACCTGCTGGCCCAGATCGGCGACCAGTACGCCGACC
TGTTTCTGGCCGCCAAGAACCTGTCCGACGCCATCCTGCTGAGCGACATCCTGAGAGTGAACACCGAGAT
CACCAAGGCCCCCCTGAGCGCCTCTATGATCAAGAGATACGACGAGCACCACCAGGACCTGACCCTGCTG
AAAGCTCTCGTGCGGCAGCAGCTGCCTGAGAAGTACAAAGAGATTTTCTTCGACCAGAGCAAGAACGGCT
ACGCCGGCTACATTGACGGCGGAGCCAGCCAGGAAGAGTTCTACAAGTTCATCAAGCCCATCCTGGAAAA
GATGGACGGCACCGAGGAACTGCTCGTGAAGCTGAACAGAGAGGACCTGCTGCGGAAGCAGCGGACCTTC
GACAACGGCAGCATCCCCCACCAGATCCACCTGGGAGAGCTGCACGCCATTCTGCGGCGGCAGGAAGATT
TTTACCCATTCCTGAAGGACAACCGGGAAAAGATCGAGAAGATCCTGACCTTCCGCATCCCCTACTACGT
GGGCCCTCTGGCCAGGGGAAACAGCAGATTCGCCTGGATGACCAGAAAGAGCGAGGAAACCATCACCCCC
TGGAACTTCGAGGAAGTGGTGGACAAGGGCGCTTCCGCCCAGAGCTTCATCGAGCGGATGACCAACTTCG
ATAAGAACCTGCCCAACGAGAAGGTGCTGCCCAAGCACAGCCTGCTGTACGAGTACTTCACCGTGTATAA
CGAGCTGACCAAAGTGAAATACGTGACCGAGGGAATGAGAAAGCCCGCCTTCCTGAGCGGCGAGCAGAAA
AAGGCCATCGTGGACCTGCTGTTCAAGACCAACCGGAAAGTGACCGTGAAGCAGCTGAAAGAGGACTACT
TCAAGAAAATCGAGTGCTTCGACTCCGTGGAAATCTCCGGCGTGGAAGATCGGTTCAACGCCTCCCTGGG
CACATACCACGATCTGCTGAAAATTATCAAGGACAAGGACTTCCTGGACAATGAGGAAAACGAGGACATT
CTGGAAGATATCGTGCTGACCCTGACACTGTTTGAGGACAGAGAGATGATCGAGGAACGGCTGAAAACCT
ATGCCCACCTGTTCGACGACAAAGTGATGAAGCAGCTGAAGCGGCGGAGATACACCGGCTGGGGCAGGCT
GAGCCGGAAGCTGATCAACGGCATCCGGGACAAGCAGTCCGGCAAGACAATCCTGGATTTCCTGAAGTCC
GACGGCTTCGCCAACAGAAACTTCATGCAGCTGATCCACGACGACAGCCTGACCTTTAAAGAGGACATCC
AGAAAGCCCAGGTGTCCGGCCAGGGCGATAGCCTGCACGAGCACATTGCCAATCTGGCCGGCAGCCCCGC
CATTAAGAAGGGCATCCTGCAGACAGTGAAGGTGGTGGACGAGCTCGTGAAAGTGATGGGCCGGCACAAG
CCCGAGAACATCGTGATCGAAATGGCCAGAGAGAACCAGACCACCCAGAAGGGACAGAAGAACAGCCGCG
AGAGAATGAAGCGGATCGAAGAGGGCATCAAAGAGCTGGGCAGCCAGATCCTGAAAGAACACCCCGTGGA
AAACACCCAGCTGCAGAACGAGAAGCTGTACCTGTACTACCTGCAGAATGGGCGGGATATGTACGTGGAC
CAGGAACTGGACATCAACCGGCTGTCCGACTACGATGTGGACCATATCGTGCCTCAGAGCTTTCTGAAGG
ACGACTCCATCGACAACAAGGTGCTGACCAGAAGCGACAAGAACCGGGGCAAGAGCGACAACGTGCCCTC
CGAAGAGGTCGTGAAGAAGATGAAGAACTACTGGCGGCAGCTGCTGAACGCCAAGCTGATTACCCAGAGA
AAGTTCGACAATCTGACCAAGGCCGAGAGAGGCGGCCTGAGCGAACTGGATAAGGCCGGCTTCATCAAGA
GACAGCTGGTGGAAACCCGGCAGATCACAAAGCACGTGGCACAGATCCTGGACTCCCGGATGAACACTAA
GTACGACGAGAATGACAAGCTGATCCGGGAAGTGAAAGTGATCACCCTGAAGTCCAAGCTGGTGTCCGAT
TTCCGGAAGGATTTCCAGTTTTACAAAGTGCGCGAGATCAACAACTACCACCACGCCCACGACGCCTACC
TGAACGCCGTCGTGGGAACCGCCCTGATCAAAAAGTACCCTAAGCTGGAAAGCGAGTTCGTGTACGGCGA
CTACAAGGTGTACGACGTGCGGAAGATGATCGCCAAGAGCGAGCAGGAAATCGGCAAGGCTACCGCCAAG
TACTTCTTCTACAGCAACATCATGAACTTTTTCAAGACCGAGATTACCCTGGCCAACGGCGAGATCCGGA
AGCGGCCTCTGATCGAGACAAACGGCGAAACCGGGGAGATCGTGTGGGATAAGGGCCGGGATTTTGCCAC
CGTGCGGAAAGTGCTGAGCATGCCCCAAGTGAATATCGTGAAAAAGACCGAGGTGCAGACAGGCGGCTTC
AGCAAAGAGTCTATCCTGCCCAAGAGGAACAGCGATAAGCTGATCGCCAGAAAGAAGGACTGGGACCCTA
AGAAGTACGGCGGCTTCGACAGCCCCACCGTGGCCTATTCTGTGCTGGTGGTGGCCAAAGTGGAAAAGGG
CAAGTCCAAGAAACTGAAGAGTGTGAAAGAGCTGCTGGGGATCACCATCATGGAAAGAAGCAGCTTCGAG
AAGAATCCCATCGACTTTCTGGAAGCCAAGGGCTACAAAGAAGTGAAAAAGGACCTGATCATCAAGCTGC
CTAAGTACTCCCTGTTCGAGCTGGAAAACGGCCGGAAGAGAATGCTGGCCTCTGCCGGCGAACTGCAGAA
GGGAAACGAACTGGCCCTGCCCTCCAAATATGTGAACTTCCTGTACCTGGCCAGCCACTATGAGAAGCTG
AAGGGCTCCCCCGAGGATAATGAGCAGAAACAGCTGTTTGTGGAACAGCACAAGCACTACCTGGACGAGA
TCATCGAGCAGATCAGCGAGTTCTCCAAGAGAGTGATCCTGGCCGACGCTAATCTGGACAAAGTGCTGTC
CGCCTACAACAAGCACCGGGATAAGCCCATCAGAGAGCAGGCCGAGAATATCATCCACCTGTTTACCCTG
ACCAATCTGGGAGCCCCTGCCGCCTTCAAGTACTTTGACACCACCATCGACCGGAAGAGGTACACCAGCA
CCAAAGAGGTGCTGGACGCCACCCTGATCCACCAGAGCATCACCGGCCTGTACGAGACACGGATCGACCT
GTCTCAGCTGGGAGGCGACAAAAGGCCGGCGGCCACGAAAAAGGCCGGCCAGGCAAAAAAGAAAAAGTAA
GAATTCCTAGAGCTCGCTGATCAGCCTCGACTGTGCCTTCTAGTTGCCAGCCATCTGTTGTTTGCCCCTC
CCCCGTGCCTTCCTTGACCCTGGAAGGTGCCACTCCCACTGTCCTTTCCTAATAAAATGAGGAAATTGCA
TCGCATTGTCTGAGTAGGTGTCATTCTATTCTGGGGGGTGGGGTGGGGCAGGACAGCAAGGGGGAGGATT
GGGAAGAGAATAGCAGGCATGCTGGGGAGCGGCCGCAGGAACCCCTAGTGATGGAGTTGGCCACTCCCTC
TCTGCGCGCTCGCTCGCTCACTGAGGCCGGGCGACCAAAGGTCGCCCGACGCCCGGGCTTTGCCCGGGCG
GCCTCAGTGAGCGAGCGAGCGCGCAGCTGCCTGCAGGGGCGCCTGATGCGGTATTTTCTCCTTACGCATC
TGTGCGGTATTTCACACCGCATA
[95 nt withheld, positions 5974-6068]
T
[46 nt withheld, positions 6070-6115]
C
[141 nt withheld, positions 6117-6257]
CCTTTGACGTTGGAGTCCACGTTCTTT
[37 nt withheld, positions 6285-6321]
ACTCTATCTCGGGCTATTCTTTTGATTTATAAGGGATTTTGCCGATTTCGGTCTATTGGTTAAAAAATGA
GCTGATTTAACAAAAATTTAACGCGAATTTTAACAAAATATTAACGTTTACAATTTTATGGTGCACTCTC
AGTACAATCTGCTCTGATGCCGCATAGTTAAGCCAGCCCCGACACCCGCCAACACCCGCTGACGCGCCCT
GACGGGCTTGTCTGCTCCCGGCATCCGCTTACAGACAAGCTGTGACCGTCTCCGGGAGCTGCATGTGTCA
GAGGTTTTCACCGTCATCACCGAAACGCGCGAGACGAAAGGGCCTCGTGATACGCCTATTTTTATAGGTT
AATGTCATGATAATAATGGTTTCTTAGACGTCAGGTGGCACTTTTCGGGGAAATGTGCGCGGAACCCCTA
TTTGTTTATTTTTCTAAATACATTCAAATATGTATCCGCTCATGAGACAATAACCCTGATAAATGCTTCA
ATAATATTGAAAAAGGAAGAGTATGAGTATTCAACATTTCCGTGTCGCCCTTATTCCCTTTTTTGCGGCA
TTTTGCCTTCCTGTTTTTGCTCACCCAGAAACGCTGGTGAAAGTAAAAGATGCTGAAGATCAGTTGGGTG
CACGAGTGGGTTACATCGAACTGGATCTCAACAGCGGTAAGATCCTTGAGAGTTTTCGCCCCGAAGAACG
TTTTCCAATGATGAGCACTTTTAAAGTTCTGCTATGTGGCGCGGTATTATCCCGTATTGACGCCGGGCAA
GAGCAACTCGGTCGCCGCATACACTATTCTCAGAATGACTTGGTTGAGTACTCACCAGTCACAGAAAAGC
ATCTTACGGATGGCATGACAGTAAGAGAATTATGCAGTGCTGCCATAACCATGAGTGATAACACTGCGGC
CAACTTACTTCTGACAACGATCGGAGGACCGAAGGAGCTAACCGCTTTTTTGCACAACATGGGGGATCAT
GTAACTCGCCTTGATCGTTGGGAACCGGAGCTGAATGAAGCCATACCAAACGACGAGCGTGACACCACGA
TGCCTGTAGCAATGGCAACAACGTTGCGCAAACTATTAACTGGCGAACTACTTACTCTAGCTTCCCGGCA
ACAATTAATAGACTGGATGGAGGCGGATAAAGTTGCAGGACCACTTCTGCGCTCGGCCCTTCCGGCTGGC
TGGTTTATTGCTGATAAATCTGGAGCCGGTGAGCGTGGAAGCCGCGGTATCATTGCAGCACTGGGGCCAG
ATGGTAAGCCCTCCCGTATCGTAGTTATCTACACGACGGGGAGTCAGGCAACTATGGATGAACGAAATAG
ACAGATCGCTGAGATAGGTGCCTCACTGATTAAGCATTGGTAACTGTCAGACCAAGTTTACTCATATATA
CTTTAGATTGATTTAAAACTTCATTTTTAATTTAAAAGGATCTAGGTGAAGATCCTTTTTGATAATCTCA
TGACCAAAATCCCTTAACGTGAGTTTTCGTTCCACTGAGCGTCAGACCCCGTAGAAAAGATCAAAGGATC
TTCTTGAGATCCTTTTTTTCTGCGCGTAATCTGCTGCTTGCAAACAAAAAAACCACCGCTACCAGCGGTG
GTTTGTTTGCCGGATCAAGAGCTACCAACTCTTTTTCCGAAGGTAACTGGCTTCAGCAGAGCGCAGATAC
CAAATACTGTTCTTCTAGTGTAGCCGTAGTTAGGCCACCACTTCAAGAACTCTGTAGCACCGCCTACATA
CCTCGCTCTGCTAATCCTGTTACCAGTGGCTGCTGCCAGTGGCGATAAGTCGTGTCTTACCGGGTTGGAC
TCAAGACGATAGTTACCGGATAAGGCGCAGCGGTCGGGCTGAACGGGGGGTTCGTGCACACAGCCCAGCT
TGGAGCGAACGACCTACACCGAACTGAGATACCTACAGCGTGAGCTATGAGAAAGCGCCACGCTTCCCGA
AGGGAGAAAGGCGGACAGGTATCCGGTAAGCGGCAGGGTCGGAACAGGAGAGCGCACGAGGGAGCTTCCA
GGGGGAAACGCCTGGTATCTTTATAGTCCTGTCGGGTTTCGCCACCTCTGACTTGAGCGTCGATTTTTGT
GATGCTCGTCAGGGGGGCGGAGCCTATGGAAAAACGCCAGCAACGCGGCCTTTTTACGGTTCCTGGCCTT
TTGCTGGCCTTTTGCTCA
Features (pLannotate 1.2.2; 18 found; start..end, strand, type, name):
      6..246     +  promoter       U6 promoter: RNA polymerase III promoter for human U6 snRNA
    276..351     +  misc_RNA       gRNA scaffold: guide RNA scaffold for the Streptococcus pyogenes CRISPR/Cas9 system
    358..401     +  misc_RNA       gRNA scaffold (fragment): guide RNA scaffold for the Streptococcus pyogenes CRISPR/Cas9 system
    448..733     +  enhancer       CMV enhancer: human cytomegalovirus immediate early enhancer; contains an 18-bp deletion relative to the standard CMV enhancer
    735..1013    +  promoter       chicken β-actin promoter: No description available
   1014..1241    +  intron         hybrid intron: hybrid between chicken β-actin (CBA) and minute virus of mice (MMV) introns (Gray et al., 2011)
   1379..2980    +  CDS            Cas9(N): N-terminal portion of Streptococcus pyogenes Cas9 (Zetsche et al., 2015)
   2981..5479    +  CDS            Cas9(C): C-terminal portion of Streptococcus pyogenes Cas9 (Zetsche et al., 2015)
   5480..5527    +  CDS            nucleoplasmin NLS: bipartite nuclear localization signal from nucleoplasmin
   5561..5672    +  polyA_signal   bGH poly(A) signal: bovine growth hormone polyadenylation signal
   5777..5917    +  repeat_region  AAV2 ITR: inverted terminal repeat of adeno-associated virus serotype 2 inverted
   5922..5973    -  misc_feature   bom (fragment): basis of mobility region from pBR322
   5992..6447    +  rep_origin     f1 ori (sequence partly withheld): f1 bacteriophage origin of replication; arrow indicates direction of (+) strand synthesis
   6448..6497    -  misc_feature   bom (fragment): basis of mobility region from pBR322
   6599..6634    -  CDS            rop (fragment): Rop protein, which maintains plasmids at low copy number; rop
   6729..6833    +  promoter       AmpR promoter: bla
   6834..7694    +  CDS            AmpR: β-lactamase; bla; confers resistance to ampicillin, carbenicillin, and related antibiotics
   7865..8453    +  rep_origin     ori: high-copy-number ColE1/pMB1/pBR322/pUC origin of replication
