[The description below was written by a language model from this plasmid's Addgene catalogue record and pLannotate feature annotations shown in this document.]
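Description:
sgRNA TR KO 1 is a pX330-derived mammalian expression plasmid of about 8.5 kb that delivers both components of the Streptococcus pyogenes CRISPR/Cas9 system from a single vector. It is maintained in E. coli at high copy through a ColE1/pUC-type origin and selected with ampicillin via the β-lactamase gene. An f1 phage origin and a single AAV2 inverted terminal repeat are also annotated as backbone remnants. No mammalian selection marker is carried on the plasmid itself.

The insert is a 20-nucleotide human-targeting spacer cloned through the BbsI sites between the human U6 RNA polymerase III promoter and the Cas9 guide RNA scaffold, so that a complete single guide RNA is transcribed in transfected cells. A second, partial scaffold fragment is annotated just downstream. The second cassette expresses Cas9. The catalogue lists its promoter as CMV, but the feature table shows more specifically a hybrid arrangement of the CMV enhancer, the chicken β-actin promoter and a hybrid intron. The Cas9 coding sequence, annotated as contiguous N- and C-terminal portions, ends in a nucleoplasmin bipartite nuclear localisation signal and is followed by the bovine growth hormone polyadenylation signal. The record lists no tag for the insert.

According to the record, this is the first of a set of guides used to knock out TR, the telomerase RNA, in human cells by replacing the locus with a puromycin resistance cassette. That cassette is not on this plasmid, so a separate repair donor is presumably supplied alongside it, although the record does not describe the donor or any partner guide.
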