Addgene plasmid #207609: sgRNA TR KO 1
Purpose: sgRNA 1 to knockout TR by replacement with a PuroR cassette
Depositing lab: Jens Schmidt. Depositing organization: Michigan State University. Publication: TCAB1 prevents nucleolar accumulation of the telomerase RNA to facilitate telomerase assembly. Klump BM, Perez GI, Patrick EM, Adams-Boone K, Cohen SB, Han L, Yu K, Schmidt JC. Cell Rep. 2023 Jun 1;42(6):112577. doi: 10.1016/j.celrep.2023.112577. PubMed 37267110.
Backbone
  Vector backbone: pX330 Addgene #42230
  Total vector size (bp): 8500
  Vector type: Mammalian Expression
Growth in bacteria
  Bacterial resistance: Ampicillin, 100 μg/mL
  Growth temperature: 37°C
  Growth strain: DH5alpha
  Copy number: High Copy
Gene/Insert
  Gene/Insert name: ACCCTAACTGAGAAGGGCGT
  Species: H. sapiens (human)
  Promoter: CMV and U6
  Tag / fusion protein: None
  Cloning method: Restriction Enzyme; 5′ cloning site BbsI (unknown if destroyed); 3′ cloning site BbsI (unknown if destroyed)
  Sequencing primers: 5′ U6 forward
Terms and licenses: Academic/Nonprofit Terms; Industry Terms: Not Available to Industry
How to cite: sgRNA TR KO 1 was a gift from Jens Schmidt (Addgene plasmid # 207609 ; http://n2t.net/addgene:207609 ; RRID:Addgene_207609)
